>Addgene plasmid #45813 | pBabe RFP-DN-FOXO1-HA neo | addgene full sequence | sequence record 439927 | Addgene NGS Result
CTGAATATGGGCCAAACAGGATATCTGTGGTAAGCAGTTCCTGCCCCGGCTCAGGGCCAAGAACAGATGG
AACAGCTGAATATGGGCCAAACAGGATATCTGTGGTAAGCAGTTCCTGCCCCGGCTCAGGGCCAAGAACA
GATGGTCCCCAGATGCGGTCCAGCCCTCAGCAGTTTCTAGAGAACCATCAGATGTTTCCAGGGTGCCCCA
AGGACCTGAAATGACCCTGTGCCTTATTTGAACTAACCAATCAGTTCGCTTCTCGCTTCTGTTCGCGCGC
TTCTGCTCCCCGAGCTCAATAAAAGAGCCCACAACCCCTCACTCGGGGCGCCAGTCCTCCGATTGACTGA
GTCGCCCGGGTACCCGTGTATCCAATAAACCCTCTTGCAGTTGCATCCGACTTGTGGTCTCGCTGTTCCT
TGGGAGGGTCTCCTCTGAGTGATTGACTACCCGTCAGCGGGGGTCTTTCATTTGGGGGCTCGTCCGGGAT
CGGGAGACCCCTGCCCAGGGACCACCGACCCACCACCGGGAGGCAAGCTGGCCAGCAACTTATCTGTGTC
TGTCCGATTGTCTAGTGTCTATGACTGATTTTATGCGCCTGCGTCGGTACTAGTTAGCTAACTAGCTCTG
TATCTGGCGGACCCGTGGTGGAACTGACGAGTTCTGAACACCCGGCCGCAACCCTGGGAGACGTCCCAGG
GACTTTGGGGGCCGTTTTTGTGGCCCGACCTGAGGAAGGGAGTCGATGTGGAATCCGACCCCGTCAGGAT
ATGTGGTTCTGGTAGGAGACGAGAACCTAAAACAGTTCCCGCCTCCGTCTGAATTTTTGCTTTCGGTTTG
GAACCGAAGCCGCGCGTCTTGTCTGCTGCAGCGCTGCAGCATCGTTCTGTGTTGTCTCTGTCTGACTGTG
TTTCTGTATTTGTCTGAAAATTAGGGCCAGACTGTTACCACTCCCTTAAGTTTGACCTTAGGTCACTGGA
AAGATGTCGAGCGGATCGCTCACAACCAGTCGGTAGATGTCAAGAAGAGACGTTGGGTTACCTTCTGCTC
TGCAGAATGGCCAACCTTTAACGTCGGATGGCCGCGAGACGGCACCTTTAACCGAGACCTCATCACCCAG
GTTAAGATCAAGGTCTTTTCACCTGGCCCGCATGGACACCCAGACCAGGTCCCCTACATCGTGACCTGGG
AAGCCTTGGCTTTTGACCCCCCTCCCTGGGTCAAGCCCTTTGTACACCCTAAGCCTCCGCCTCCTCTTCC
TCCATCCGCCCCGTCTCTCCCCCTTGAACCTCCTCGTTCGACCCCGCCTCGATCCTCCCTTTATCCAGCC
CTCACTCCTTCTCTAGGCGCCGGCCGGATCTATGGCCTCCTCCGAGGACGTCATCAAGGAGTTCATGCGC
TTCAAGGTGCGCATGGAGGGCTCCGTGAACGGCCACGAGTTCGAGATCGAGGGCGAGGGCGAGGGCCGCC
CCTACGAGGGCACCCAGACCGCCAAGCTGAAGGTGACCAAGGGCGGCCCCCTGCCCTTCGCCTGGGACAT
CCTGTCCCCTCAGTTCCAGTACGGCTCCAAGGCCTACGTGAAGCACCCCGCCGACATCCCCGACTACTTG
AAGCTGTCCTTCCCCGAGGGCTTCAAGTGGGAGCGCGTGATGAACTTCGAGGACGGCGGCGTGGTGACCG
TGACCCAGGACTCCTCCCTGCAGGACGGCGAGTTCATCTACAAGGTGAAGCTGCGCGGCACCAACTTCCC
CTCCGACGGCCCCGTAATGCAGAAGAAGACCATGGGCTGGGAGGCCTCCACCGAGCGGATGTACCCCGAG
GACGGCGCCCTGAAGGGCGAGATCAAGATGAGGCTGAAGCTGAAGGACGGCGGCCACTACGACGCCGAGG
TCAAGACCACCTACATGGCCAAGAAGCCCGTGCAGCTGCCCGGCGCCTACAAGACCGACATCAAGCTGGA
CATCACCTCCCACAACGAGGACTACACCATCGTGGAACAGTACGAGCGCGCCGAGGGCCGCCACTCCACC
GGCGCCCTCGAGGGATCCATGGCCGAGGCGCCTCAGGTGGTGGAGATCGACCCGGACTTCGAGCCGCTGC
CCCGGCCGCGCTCGTGCACCTGGCCGCTGCCCAGGCCGGAGTTTAGCCAGTCCAACTCGGCCACCTCCAG
CCCGGCGCCGTCGGGCAGCGCGGCTGCCAACCCCGACGCCGCGGCGGGCCTGCCCTCGGCCTCGGCTGCC
GCTGTCAGCGCCGACTTCATGAGCAACCTGAGCTTGCTGGAGGAGAGCGAGGACTTCCCGCAGGCGCCCG
GCTCCGTGGCGGCGGCGGTGGCGGCGGCGGCCGCCGCGGCCGCCACCGGGGGGCTGTGCGGGGACTTCCA
GGGCCCGGAGGCGGGCTGCCTGCACCCAGCGCCACCGCAGCCCCCGCCGCCCGGGCCGCTGTCGCAGCAC
CCGCCGGTGCCCCCCGCCGCCGCTGGGCCGCTCGCGGGGCAGCCGCGCAAGAGCAGCTCGTCCCGCCGCA
ACGCGTGGGGCAACCTGTCCTACGCCGACCTCATCACCAAGGCCATCGAGAGCTCGGCGGAGAAGCGGCT
CACGCTGTCGCAGATCTACGAGTGGATGGTCAAGAGCGTGCCCTACTTCAAGGATAAGGGTGACAGCAAC
AGCTCGGCGGGCTGGAAGAATTCAATTCGTCATAATCTGTCCCTACACAGCAAGTTCATTCGTGTGCAGA
ATGAAGGAACTGGAAAAAGTTCTTGGTGGATGCTCAATCCAGAGGGTGGCAAGAGCGGGAAATCTCCTAG
GAGAAGAGCTGCATACCCATACGACGTCCCAGACTACGCTTAAGTCGACCCTGTGGAATGTGTGTCAGTT
AGGGTGTGGAAAGTCCCCAGGCTCCCCAGCAGGCAGAAGTATGCAAAGCATGCATCTCAATTAGTCAGCA
ACCAGGTGTGGAAAGTCCCCAGGCTCCCCAGCAGGCAGAAGTATGCAAAGCATGCATCTCAATTAGTCAG
CAACCATAGTCCCGCCCCTAACTCCGCCCATCCCGCCCCTAACTCCGCCCAGTTCCGCCCATTCTCCGCC
CCATGGCTGACTAATTTTTTTTATTTATGCAGAGGCCGAGGCCGCCTCGGCCTCTGAGCTATTCCAGAAG
TAGTGAGGAGGCTTTTTTGGAGGCCTAGGCTTTTGCAAAAAGCTTCACGCTGCCGCAAGCACTCAGGGCG
CAAGGGCTGCTAAAGGAAGCGGAACACGTAGAAAGCCAGTCCGCAGAAACGGTGCTGACCCCGGATGAAT
GTCAGCTACTGGGCTATCTGGACAAGGGAAAACGCAAGCGCAAAGAGAAAGCAGGTAGCTTGCAGTGGGC
TTACATGGCGATAGCTAGACTGGGCGGTTTTATGGACAGCAAGCGAACCGGAATTGCCAGCTGGGGCGCC
CTCTGGTAAGGTTGGGAAGCCCTGCAAAGTAAACTGGATGGCTTTCTTGCCGCCAAGGATCTGATGGCGC
AGGGGATCAAGATCTGATCAAGAGACAGGATGAGGATCGTTTCGCATGATTGAACAAGATGGATTGCACG
CAGGTTCTCCGGCCGCTTGGGTGGAGAGGCTATTCGGCTATGACTGGGCACAACAGACAATCGGCTGCTC
TGATGCCGCCGTGTTCCGGCTGTCAGCGCAGGGGCGCCCGGTTCTTTTTGTCAAGACCGACCTGTCCGGT
GCCCTGAATGAACTGCAGGACGAGGCAGCGCGGCTATCGTGGCTGGCCACGACGGGCGTTCCTTGCGCAG
CTGTGCTCGACGTTGTCACTGAAGCGGGAAGGGACTGGCTGCTATTGGGCGAAGTGCCGGGGCAGGATCT
CCTGTCATCTCACCTTGCTCCTGCCGAGAAAGTATCCATCATGGCTGATGCAATGCGGCGGCTGCATACG
CTTGATCCGGCTACCTGCCCATTCGACCACCAAGCGAAACATCGCATCGAGCGAGCACGTACTCGGATGG
AAGCCGGTCTTGTCGATCAGGATGATCTGGACGAAGAGCATCAGGGGCTCGCGCCAGCCGAACTGTTCGC
CAGGCTCAAGGCGCGCATGCCCGACGGCGAGGATCTCGTCGTGACCCATGGCGATGCCTGCTTGCCGAAT
ATCATGGTGGAAAATGGCCGCTTTTCTGGATTCATCGACTGTGGCCGGCTGGGTGTGGCGGACCGCTATC
AGGACATAGCGTTGGCTACCCGTGATATTGCTGAAGAGCTTGGCGGCGAATGGGCTGACCGCTTCCTCGT
GCTTTACGGTATCGCCGCTCCCGATTCGCAGCGCATCGCCTTCTATCGCCTTCTTGACGAGTTCTTCTGA
GCGGGACTCTGGGGTTCGCATCGATGCATCGATGCGGCGGGTGTGGTGGTTACGCGTAATCTGCTGCTTG
CAAACAAAAAAACCACCGCTACCAGCGGTGGTTTGTTTGCCGGATCAAGAGCTACCAACTCTTTTTCCGA
AGGTAACTGGCTTCAGCAGAGCGCAGATACCAAATACTGTTCTTCTAGTGTAGCCGTAGTTAGGCCACCA
CTTCAAGAACTCTGTAGCACCGCCTACATACCTCGCTCTGCTAATCCTGTTACCAGTGGCTGCTGCCAGT
GGCGATAAGTCGTGTCTTACCGGGTTGGACTCAAGACGATAGTTACCGGATAAGGCGCAGCGGTCGGGCT
GAACGGGGGGTTCGTGCACACAGCCCAGCTTGGAGCGAACGACCTACACCGAACTGAGATACCTACAGCG
TGAGCTATGAGAAAGCGCCACGCTTCCCGAAGGGAGAAAGGCGGACAGGTATCCGGTAAGCGGCAGGGTC
GGAACAGGAGAGCGCACGAGGGAGCTTCCAGGGGGAAACGCCTGGTATCTTTATAGTCCTGTCGGGTTTC
GCCACCTCTGACTTGAGCGTCGATTTTTGTGATGCTCGTCAGGGGGGCGGAGCCTATGGAAAAACGCCAG
CAACGCATCGATAAAATAAAAGATTTTATTTAGTCTCCAGAAAAAGGGGGGAATGAAAGACCCCACCTGT
AGGTTTGGCAAGCTAGCTTAAGTAACGCCATTTTGCAAGGCATGGAAAAATACATAACTGAGAATAGAGA
AGTTCAGATCAAGGTCAGGAACAGATGGAACAGCTGAATATGGGCCAAACAGGATATCTGTGGTAAGCAG
TTCCTGCCCCGGCTCAGGGCCAAGAACAGATGGAACAGCTGAATATGGGCCAAACAGGATATCTGTGGTA
AGCAGTTCCTGCCCCGGCTCAGGGCCAAGAACAGATGGTCCCCAGATGCGGTCCAGCCCTCAGCAGTTTC
TAGAGAACCATCAGATGTTTCCAGGGTGCCCCAAGGACCTGAAATGACCCTGTGCCTTATTTGAACTAAC
CAATCAGTTCGCTTCTCGCTTCTGTTCGCGCGCTTCTGCTCCCCGAGCTCAATAAAAGAGCCCACAACCC
CTCACTCGGGGCGCCAGTCCTCCGATTGACTGAGTCGCCCGGGTACCCGTGTATCCAATAAACCCTCTTG
CAGTTGCATCCGACTTGTGGTCTCGCTGTTCCTTGGGAGGGTCTCCTCTGAGTGATTGACTACCCGTCAG
CGGGGGTCTTTCACATGCAGCATGTATCAAAATTAATTTGGTTTTTTTTCTTAAGTATTTACATTAAATG
GCCATAGTGCGGCCGCAAATCAATCTAAAGTATATATGAGTAAACTTGGTCTGACAGTTACCAATGCTTA
ATCAGTGAGGCACCTATCTCAGCGATCTGTCTATTTCGTTCATCCATAGTTGCCTGACTCCCCGTCGTGT
AGATAACTACGATACGGGAGGGCTTACCATCTGGCCCCAGTGCTGCAATGATACCGCGAGACCCACGCTC
ACCGGCTCCAGATTTATCAGCAATAAACCAGCCAGCCGGAAGGGCCGAGCGCAGAAGTGGTCCTGCAACT
TTATCCGCCTCCATCCAGTCTATTAATTGTTGCCGGGAAGCTAGAGTAAGTAGTTCGCCAGTTAATAGTT
TGCGCAACGTTGTTGCCATTGCTACAGGCATCGTGGTGTCACGCTCGTCGTTTGGTATGGCTTCATTCAG
CTCCGGTTCCCAACGATCAAGGCGAGTTACATGATCCCCCATGTTGTGCAAAAAAGCGGTTAGCTCCTTC
GGTCCTCCGATCGTTGTCAGAAGTAAGTTGGCCGCAGTGTTATCACTCATGGTTATGGCAGCACTGCATA
ATTCTCTTACTGTCATGCCATCCGTAAGATGCTTTTCTGTGACTGGTGAGTACTCAACCAAGTCATTCTG
AGAATAGTGTATGCGGCGACCGAGTTGCTCTTGCCCGGCGTCAATACGGGATAATACCGCGCCACATAGC
AGAACTTTAAAAGTGCTCATCATTGGAAAACGTTCTTCGGGGCGAAAACTCTCAAGGATCTTACCGCTGT
TGAGATCCAGTTCGATGTAACCCACTCGTGCACCCAACTGATCTTCAGCATCTTTTACTTTCACCAGCGT
TTCTGGGTGAGCAAAAACAGGAAGGCAAAATGCCGCAAAAAAGGGAATAAGGGCGACACGGAAATGTTGA
ATACTCATACTCTTCCTTTTTCAATATTATTGAAGCATTTATCAGGGTTATTGTCTCATGAGCGGATACA
TATTTGAATGTATTTAGAAAAATAAACAAATAGGGGTTCCGCGCACATTTCCCCGAAAAGTGCCACCTGC
AGC
Features (pLannotate 1.2.2; 14 found; start..end, strand, type, name):
      1..470     +  LTR            LTR: long terminal repeat from Moloney murine leukemia virus
    594..868     +  misc_feature   MESV Ψ (fragment): packaging signal of murine embryonic stem cell virus
    935..1351    +  CDS            gag (truncated): truncated Moloney murine leukemia virus (MMLV) gag gene lacking the start codon
   1362..2036    +  CDS            mRFP1: mRFP1 is a basic (constitutively fluorescent) red fluorescent protein published in 2002, derived from Discosoma sp.. It is reported to be a somewhat slowly-maturing monomer with low acid sensitivity.
   2049..2813    +  CDS            FOXO1 (fragment): FOXO1_HUMAN - Also known as FKHR, FOXO1A. Experimental evidence at protein level: Swiss-Prot protein existence level 1. Transcription factor that is the main target of insulin signaling and regulates metabolic homeostasis in response to oxidative stress (PubMed:10358076, PubMed:12228231, PubMed:15220471, PubMed:15890677, PubMed:18356527, PubMed:19221179, PubMed:20543840, PubMed:21245099). Binds to the insulin response element (IRE) with consensus sequence 5'-TT[G/A]TTTTG-3' and the related Daf-16 family binding element (DBE) with consensus sequence 5'-TT[G/A]TTTAC-3' (PubMed:10358076). Activit
   2860..3189    +  promoter       SV40 promoter: SV40 enhancer and early promoter
   3191..3514    +  CDS            tnpA (fragment): TN5P_ECOLX - Also known as tnp. Experimental evidence at protein level: Swiss-Prot protein existence level 1. Mediates transposition of transposon Tn5 by a 'cut and paste' mechanism. First, the monomeric transposase binds the 19 bp inverted DNA repeats flanking the transposon. Then, dimerization of the DNA- bound transposase creates a synaptic DNA complex. After nicking of the first DNA strand, excision of the transposon proceeds through a series of intermediates. The transposase then mediates the insertion of the transposon at a new site by strand transfer. The activity of the wild- type tran
   3546..4337    +  CDS            neo: KKA2_KLEPN - Also known as kan, nptII. Experimental evidence at protein level: Swiss-Prot protein existence level 1. Resistance to kanamycin, neomycin, paromomycin, ribostamycin, butirosin and gentamicin B. From Klebsiella pneumoniae.
   4374..4396    +  rep_origin     f1 ori (fragment): f1 bacteriophage origin of replication; arrow indicates direction of (+) strand synthesis
   4393..4962    +  rep_origin     ori: high-copy-number ColE1/pMB1/pBR322/pUC origin of replication
   5022..5143    +  LTR            3' LTR (ΔU3) (fragment): self-inactivating 3' long terminal repeat (LTR) from Moloney murine leukemia virus
   5144..5613    +  LTR            LTR: long terminal repeat from Moloney murine leukemia virus
   5728..6588    -  CDS            AmpR: β-lactamase; bla; confers resistance to ampicillin, carbenicillin, and related antibiotics
   6589..6693    -  promoter       AmpR promoter: bla
