[The description below was written by a language model from this plasmid's Addgene catalogue record and pLannotate feature annotations shown in this document.]
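Description:
pBabe RFP-DN-FOXO1-HA neo is a Moloney murine leukemia virus-based retroviral vector for stable expression of a fluorescently tagged, dominant-negative form of human FOXO1 in mammalian cells. It is built on a pBabe backbone that supplies an N-terminal RFP. It is maintained in bacteria through a high-copy ColE1/pUC-type origin and an ampicillin resistance gene with its own bla promoter. The catalogue lists a total size of about 6.5 kb, while the sequenced record is slightly longer at about 6.7 kb.

The viral portion is flanked by MMLV long terminal repeats, with a packaging signal and a truncated gag segment lacking its start codon downstream of the 5′ LTR. Together these allow the transcript to be packaged into retroviral particles when the viral proteins are supplied in trans. No separate promoter is annotated upstream of the fusion, so expression presumably comes from the 5′ LTR, as is usual for pBabe vectors. The payload is mRFP1 fused to a FOXO1 fragment covering amino acids 1–255, cloned between BamHI and SalI, with a C-terminal HA epitope listed in the catalogue but not annotated in the feature table. This truncation is designated dominant negative by the construct name, although the record does not spell out the mechanism.

Downstream, an SV40 enhancer/early promoter drives the neomycin phosphotransferase gene, allowing G418 selection of transduced cells. The short Tn5 transposase fragment annotated ahead of neo is probably residual sequence from the Tn5-derived resistance cassette. The associated publication concerns FOXO- and RUNX1-mediated gene expression programs in breast epithelial cells, which suggests the construct was used to interfere with FOXO activity while tracking expressing cells by red fluorescence.
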