Addgene plasmid #45813: pBabe RFP-DN-FOXO1-HA neo
Depositing lab: Kevin Janes. Depositing organization: University of Virginia. Publication: Intersection of FOXO- and RUNX1-mediated gene expression programs in single breast epithelial cells during morphogenesis and tumor progression. Wang L, Brugge JS, Janes KA. Proc Natl Acad Sci U S A. 2011 Oct 4;108(40):E803-12. doi: 10.1073/pnas.1103423108. Epub 2011 Aug 22. PubMed 21873240.
Backbone
  Vector backbone: pBabe N-terminal RFP neo
  Backbone size w/o insert (bp): 5729
  Total vector size (bp): 6500
  Vector type: Mammalian Expression, Retroviral
  Selectable markers: Neomycin (select with G418)
Growth in bacteria
  Bacterial resistance: Ampicillin, 100 μg/mL
  Growth temperature: 37°C
  Growth strain: Stbl3
  Copy number: High Copy
Gene/Insert
  Gene/Insert name: FOXO1 (alt names: forkhead box O1; FKH1; FKHR)
  Species: H. sapiens (human)
  Insert size (bp): 792
  Mutation: aa1-255
  GenBank ID: NM_002015
  Entrez Gene: FOXO1 (a.k.a. FKH1, FKHR, FOXO1A)
  Tag / fusion protein: RFP (N terminal on backbone); HA (C terminal on insert)
  Cloning method: Restriction Enzyme; 5′ cloning site BamHI (not destroyed); 3′ cloning site SalI (not destroyed)
  Sequencing primers: 5′ pBABE 5'; 3′ pBABE 3'
Resource information
  A portion of this plasmid was derived from a plasmid made by: William Sellers, Harvard Medical School (now at Novartis)
Terms and licenses: Academic/Nonprofit Terms; Industry Terms: Not Available to Industry
How to cite: pBabe RFP-DN-FOXO1-HA neo was a gift from Kevin Janes (Addgene plasmid # 45813 ; http://n2t.net/addgene:45813 ; RRID:Addgene_45813)
