>Addgene plasmid #45813 | pBabe RFP-DN-FOXO1-HA neo | addgene partial sequence | sequence record 65019 | pBABE5 5'-CTTTATCCAGCCCTCAC-3'
TGGCCTCCTCCGAGGACGTCATCAAGGAGTTCATGCGCTTCAAGGTGCGCATGGAGGGCTCCGTGAACGG
CCACGAGTTCGAGATCGAGGGCGAGGGCGAGGGCCGCCCCTACGAGGGCACCCAGACCGCCAAGCTGAAG
GTGACCAAGGGCGGCCCCCTGCCCTTCGCCTGGGACATCCTGTCCCCTCAGTTCCAGTACGGCTCCAAGG
CCTACGTGAAGCACCCCGCCGACATCCCCGACTACTTGAAGCTGTCCTTCCCCGAGGGCTTCAAGTGGGA
GCGCGTGATGAACTTCGAGGACGGCGGCGTGGTGACCGTGACCCAGGACTCCTCCCTGCAGGACGGCGAG
TTCATCTACAAGGTGAAGCTGCGCGGCACCAACTTCCCCTCCGACGGCCCCGTAATGCAGAAGAAGACCA
TGGGCTGGGAGGCCTCCACCGAGCGGATGTACCCCGAGGACGGCGCCCTGAAGGGCGAGATCAAGATGAG
GCTGAAGCTGAAGGACGGCGGCCACTACGACGCCGAGGTCAAGACCACCTACATGGCCAAGAAGCCCGTG
CAGCTGCCCGGCGCCTACAAGACCGACATCAAGCTGGACATCACCTCCCACAACGAGGACTACACCATCG
TGGAACAGTACGAGCGCGCCGAGGGCCGCCACTCCACCGGCGCCCTCGAGGGATCCATGGCCGAGGCGCC
TCAGGTGGTGGAGATCGACCCGGACTTCGAGCCGCTGCCCCGGCCGCGCTCGTGCACCTGGCCGCTGCCC
AGGCCGGAGTTTAGCCAGTCCAACTCGGCCACCTCCAGCCCGGCGCCGTCGGGCAGCGCGGCTGCCAACC
CCGACGCCGCGGCGGGCCTGCCCTCGGCCTCGGCTGCCGCTGTCAGCGCCGACTTCATGAGCAACCTGAG
CTTGCTGGAGGAGAGCGAGGACTTCCCGCAGGCGCCCGGCTCC
