>Addgene plasmid #45813 | pBabe RFP-DN-FOXO1-HA neo | addgene partial sequence | sequence record 66142 | pBABE3 5'-ACCCTAACTGACACACATTCC-3'
TAGCGTAGTCTGGGACGTCGTATGGGTATGCAGCTCTTCTCCTAGGAGATTTCCCGCTCTTGCCACCCTC
TGGATTGAGCATCCACCAAGAACTTTTTCCAGTTCCTTCATTCTGCACACGAATGAACTTGCTGTGTAGG
GACAGATTATGACGAATTGAATTCTTCCAGCCCGCCGAGCTGTTGCTGTCACCCTTATCCTTGAAGTAGG
GCACGCTCTTGACCATCCACTCGTAGATCTGCGACAGCGTGAGCCGCTTCTCCGCCGAGCTCTCGATGGC
CTTGGTGATGAGGTCGGCGTAGGACAGGTTGCCCCACGCGTTGCGGCGGGACGAGCTGCTCTTGCGCGGC
TGCCCCGCGAGCGGCCCAGCGGCGGCGGGGGGCACCGGCGGGTGCTGCGACAGCGGCCCGGGCGGCGGGG
GCTGCGGTGGCGCTGGGTGCAGGCAGCCCGCCTCCGGGCCCTGGAAGTCCCCGCACAG
